Addgene plasmid #85157: Bsrs074-Prpa
Purpose: Inducibile Rpa Promoter driving sfGFP
Depositing lab: Jeff Hasty. Depositing organization: University of California, San Diego (UCSD). Publication: Quorum Sensing Communication Modules for Microbial Consortia. Scott SR, Hasty J. ACS Synth Biol. 2016 Sep 16;5(9):969-77. doi: 10.1021/acssynbio.5b00286. Epub 2016 May 19. PubMed 27172092.
Backbone
  Vector backbone: pBjk2992
Growth in bacteria
  Bacterial resistance: Ampicillin, 100 μg/mL
  Growth temperature: 37°C
  Growth strain: DIAL Strain (colE2)
  Copy number: Unknown
Gene/Insert
  Gene/Insert name: Prpa-sfGFP
Terms and licenses: Academic/Nonprofit Terms; Industry Terms: Not Available to Industry
Depositor comments: Please note that this plasmid may require a unique bacterial strain, so make sure to confirm that you can also obtain the appropriate growth strain. Please contact us or contact our distributors if you have any questions.
How to cite: Bsrs074-Prpa was a gift from Jeff Hasty (Addgene plasmid # 85157 ; http://n2t.net/addgene:85157 ; RRID:Addgene_85157)
