[The description below was written by a language model from this plasmid's Addgene catalogue record and pLannotate feature annotations shown in this document.]
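Description:
Bsrs074-Prpa is a small (about 3.6 kb) bacterial reporter plasmid built on the pBjk2992 backbone, in which an inducible Rpa promoter (Prpa) drives superfolder GFP. It comes from work on quorum-sensing communication modules for engineered microbial consortia, so fluorescence output is meant to report activation of the Rpa signalling system. The record does not list a receptor/regulator gene on this plasmid, and none appears in the feature table, so the cognate transcription factor is presumably supplied from elsewhere in the host.

Selection is by ampicillin, through a bla (AmpR) cassette with its native promoter. No origin of replication was annotated automatically, but the catalogue specifies growth in a DIAL strain (colE2). This implies a ColE2-type origin that depends on a replication protein provided in trans by the host, and it explains the depositor's warning that a special strain may be needed. Copy number is recorded as unknown; in DIAL-type systems it generally depends on the host strain used.

The only complete coding sequences annotated are sfGFP and AmpR. The Prpa promoter itself is not annotated, though it would be expected immediately upstream of the sfGFP open reading frame, which begins near the start of the circular sequence record. The remaining features look like backbone remnants. They include Gateway attL1 sites (two copies) and an attL2 site, a T7 promoter in the reverse orientation, short lacZα fragments, a partial EGFP-like fragment, and several repeated putative terminator fragments, which may insulate the reporter from read-through transcription. The plasmid is suited to characterising Rpa promoter induction and crosstalk among quorum-sensing systems in E. coli.
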