Features (pLannotate 1.2.2; 13 found; start..end, strand, type, name):
     48..761     +  CDS            superfolder GFP: GFP variant that folds robustly even when fused to poorly folded proteins (Pédelacq et al., 2006)
    870..969     -  protein_bind   attL2: mutant version of attL; recombination site for the Gateway® LR reaction LR Clonase™
    987..1005    -  promoter       T7 promoter: promoter for bacteriophage T7 RNA polymerase
   1139..1243    +  promoter       AmpR promoter: bla
   1244..2104    +  CDS            AmpR: β-lactamase; bla; confers resistance to ampicillin, carbenicillin, and related antibiotics
   2681..2698    -  CDS            lacZα (fragment): LacZα fragment of β-galactosidase; lacZ fragment
   2714..2813    +  protein_bind   attL1: mutant version of attL; recombination site for the Gateway® LR reaction LR Clonase™
   2837..2874    -  terminator     bacterial terminator (fragment): putative bacterial transcription terminator
   2959..3099    +  CDS            cEGFP (fragment): cEGFP is a basic (constitutively fluorescent) green fluorescent protein published in 2008, derived from Aequorea victoria.
   3197..3214    -  CDS            lacZα (fragment): LacZα fragment of β-galactosidase; lacZ fragment
   3230..3329    +  protein_bind   attL1: mutant version of attL; recombination site for the Gateway® LR reaction LR Clonase™
   3353..3390    -  terminator     bacterial terminator (fragment): putative bacterial transcription terminator
   3531..3568    -  terminator     bacterial terminator (fragment): putative bacterial transcription terminator
>Addgene plasmid #85157 | Bsrs074-Prpa | addgene full sequence | sequence record 173931 | Addgene NGS Result
TTCCCGTTCGCACCTGCACTGTTCCCGCCTGCAAAGGAGGTGACAATATGCGTAAAGGCGAAGAGCTGTT
CACTGGTGTCGTCCCTATTCTGGTGGAACTGGATGGTGATGTCAACGGTCATAAGTTTTCCGTGCGTGGC
GAGGGTGAAGGTGACGCAACTAATGGTAAACTGACGCTGAAGTTCATCTGTACTACTGGTAAACTGCCGG
TACCTTGGCCGACTCTGGTAACGACGCTGACTTATGGTGTTCAGTGCTTTGCTCGTTATCCGGACCATAT
GAAGCAGCATGACTTCTTCAAGTCCGCCATGCCGGAAGGCTATGTGCAGGAACGCACGATTTCCTTTAAG
GATGACGGCACGTACAAAACGCGTGCGGAAGTGAAATTTGAAGGCGATACCCTGGTAAACCGCATTGAGC
TGAAAGGCATTGACTTTAAAGAAGACGGCAATATCCTGGGCCATAAGCTGGAATACAATTTTAACAGCCA
CAATGTTTACATCACCGCCGATAAACAAAAAAATGGCATTAAAGCGAATTTTAAAATTCGCCACAACGTG
GAGGATGGCAGCGTGCAGCTGGCTGATCACTACCAGCAAAACACTCCAATCGGTGATGGTCCTGTTCTGC
TGCCAGACAATCACTATCTGAGCACGCAAAGCGTTCTGTCTAAAGATCCGAACGAGAAACGCGATCATAT
GGTTCTGCTGGAGTTCGTAACCGCAGCGGGCATCACGCATGGTATGGATGAACTGTACAAATGAGGATCC
TAACTCGCTCCTCAGGCTTCCTCGCTCACTGACTCGCTGCGCTCGGTCGTTCGGCTGCGGCGAGCGGTAT
CAGCTCACTCAAAGGCGGTAATCAATTCGACCCAGCTTTCTTGTACAAAGTTGGCATTATAAAAAATAAT
TGCTCATCAATTTGTTGCAACGAACAGGTCACTATCAGTCAAAATAAAATCATTATTTGCCATCCAGCTG
ATATCCCCTATAGTGAGTCGTATTACATGGTCATAGCTGTTTCCTGGCAGCTCTGGCCCGTGTCTCAAAA
TCTCTGATGTTACATTGCACAAGATAAAAATATATCATCATGCCTCCTCTAGACTTAGACGTCAGGTGGC
ACTTTTCGGGGAAATGTGCGCGGAACCCCTATTTGTTTATTTTTCTAAATACATTCAAATATGTATCCGC
TCATGAGACAATAACCCTGATAAATGCTTCAATAATATTGAAAAAGGAAGAGTATGAGTATTCAACATTT
CCGTGTCGCCCTTATTCCCTTTTTTGCGGCATTTTGCCTTCCTGTTTTTGCTCACCCAGAAACGCTGGTG
AAAGTAAAAGATGCTGAAGATCAGTTGGGTGCACGAGTGGGTTACATCGAACTGGATCTCAACAGCGGTA
AGATCCTTGAGAGTTTTCGCCCCGAAGAACGTTTTCCAATGATGAGCACTTTTAAAGTTCTGCTATGTGG
CGCGGTATTATCCCGTATTGACGCCGGGCAAGAGCAACTCGGTCGCCGCATACACTATTCTCAGAATGAC
TTGGTTGAGTACTCACCAGTCACAGAAAAGCATCTTACGGATGGCATGACAGTAAGAGAATTATGCAGTG
CTGCCATAACCATGAGTGATAACACTGCGGCCAACTTACTTCTGACAACGATCGGAGGACCGAAGGAGCT
AACCGCTTTTTTGCACAACATGGGGGATCATGTAACTCGCCTTGATCGTTGGGAACCGGAGCTGAATGAA
GCCATACCAAACGACGAGCGTGACACCACGATGCCTGTAGCAATGGCAACAACGTTGCGCAAACTATTAA
CTGGCGAACTACTTACTCTAGCTTCCCGGCAACAATTAATAGACTGGATGGAGGCGGATAAAGTTGCAGG
ACCACTTCTGCGCTCGGCCCTTCCGGCTGGCTGGTTTATTGCTGATAAATCTGGAGCCGGTGAGCGTGGG
TCTCGCGGTATCATTGCAGCACTGGGGCCAGATGGTAAGCCCTCCCGTATCGTAGTTATCTACACGACGG
GGAGTCAGGCAACTATGGATGAACGAAATAGACAGATCGCTGAGATAGGTGCCTCACTGATTAAGCATTG
GTAACTGTCAGACCAAGTTTACTCATATATACTTTAGATTGATTTAAAACTTCATTTTTAATTTAAAAGG
ATCTAGGTGAAGATCCTTTTTGATAATCCTCGAGGAGCGCCTCAGCGCGCCGTAGCGTCGATAAAAATTA
CGGGCTGGGGCGAAACTACCATCTGTTCGAAAAGGTCCGTAAATGGGCCTACAGAGCGATTCGTCAGGGC
TGGCCTGTATTCTCACAATGGCTTGATGCCGTTATCCAGCGTGTCGAAATGTACAACGCTTCGCTTCCCG
TTCCGCTTTCTCCGGCTGAATGTCGGGCTATTGGCAAGAGCATTGCGAAATATACACACAGGAAATTCTC
ACCAGAGGGATTTTCCGCTGTACAGGCCGCTCGCGGTCGCAAGGGCGGAACTAAATCTAAGCGCGCAGCA
GTTCCTACATCAGCACGTTCGCTGAAACCGTGGGAGGCATTAGGCATCAGTCGAGCGACGTACTACCGAA
AATTAAAATGTGACCCAGACCTCGCAAAATGAGACCAGATAAGCCTTATCAGATAACAGCGCCCTTTTGG
CGTCTTTTTGAGCACCTAGGTGTAAAACGACGGCCAGTCTTAAGCTCGGGCCCCAAATAATGATTTTATT
TTGACTGATAGTGACCTGTTCGTTGCAACAAATTGATGAGCAATGCTTTTTTATAATGCCAACTTTGTAC
AAAAAAGCAGGCTCCGAATTGGTATCACGAGGCAGAATTTCAGATAAAAAAAATCCTTAGCTTTCGCTAA
GGATCTGAAGTGGAATTCATGAGATCTACCTGTCCGATCGGACAGTAGTTAGGTTCCCGTTCGCACCTGC
ACTGTTCCCGCCTGCAAAGGAGGTGACAATATGCGTAAAGGCGAAGAGCTGTTCACTGGTGTCGTCCCTA
TTCTGGTGGAACTGGATGGTGATGTCAACGGTCATAAGTTTTCCGTGCGTGGCGAGGGTGAAGCATTAGG
CATCAGTCGAGCGACGTACTACCGAAAATTAAAATGTGACCCAGACCTCGCAAAATGAGACCAGATAAGC
CTTATCAGATAACAGCGCCCTTTTGGCGTCTTTTTGAGCACCTAGGTGTAAAACGACGGCCAGTCTTAAG
CTCGGGCCCCAAATAATGATTTTATTTTGACTGATAGTGACCTGTTCGTTGCAACAAATTGATGAGCAAT
GCTTTTTTATAATGCCAACTTTGTACAAAAAAGCAGGCTCCGAATTGGTATCACGAGGCAGAATTTCAGA
TAAAAAAAATCCTTAGCTTTCGCTAAGGATCTGAAGTGGAATTCATGAGATCTACCTGTCCGATCGGACA
GTAGTTAGGTTCCCGTTCGCACCTGCACTGTTCCCGCCTGCAAAGGAGGTGACAATATGCGTAAAGGCGA
AGAGGCTCCGAATTGGTATCACGAGGCAGAATTTCAGATAAAAAAAATCCTTAGCTTTCGCTAAGGATCT
GAAGTGGAATTCATGAGATCTACCTGTCCGATCGGACAGTAGTTAGG
