>Addgene plasmid #85157 | Bsrs074-Prpa | addgene partial sequence | sequence record 168460 | M13-F20 5'-TGTAAAACGACGGCCAGT-3'
GTGACCTGTTCGTTGCAACAAATTGATGAGCAATGCTTTTTTATAATGCCAACTTTGTACAAAAAAGCAG
GCTCCGAATTGGTATCACGAGGCAGAATTTCAGATAAAAAAAATCCTTAGCTTTCGCTAAGGATCTGAAG
TGGAATTCATGAGATCTACCTGTCCGATCGGACAGTAGTTAGGTTCCCGTTCGCACCTGCACTGTTCCCG
CCTGCAAAGGAGGTGACAATATGCGTAAAGGCGAAGAG
