>Addgene plasmid #85157 | Bsrs074-Prpa | addgene partial sequence | sequence record 168461 | M13-Rev 5'-CAGGAAACAGCTATGACC-3'
ATAATGATTTTATTTTGACTGATAGTGACCTGTTCGTTGCAACAAATTGATGAGCAATTATTTTTTATAA
TGCCAACTTTGTACAAGAAAGCTGGGTCGAATTGATTACCGCCTTTGAGTGAGCTGATACCGCTCGCCGC
AGCCGAACGACCGAGCGCAGCGAGTCAGTGAGCGAGGAAGCCTGAGGAGCGAGTTAGGATCCTCATTTGT
ACAGTTCATCCATACCATGCGTGATGCCCGCTGCGGTTACGAACTCCAGCAGAACCATATGATCGCGTTT
CTCGTTCGGATCTTTAGACAGAACGCTTTGCGTGCTCAGATAGTGATTGTCTGGCAGCAGAACAGGACCA
TCACCGATTGGAGTGTTTTGCTGGTAGTGATCAGCCAGCTGCACGCTGCCATCCTCCACGTTGTGGCGAA
TTTTAAAATTCGCTTTAATGCCATTTTTTTGTTTATCGGCGGTGATGTAAACATTGTGGCTGTTAAAATT
GTATTCCAGCTTATGGCCCAGGATATTGCCGTCTTCTTTAAAGTCAATGCCTTTCAGCTCAATGCGGTTT
ACCAGGGTATCGCCTTCAAATTTCACTTCCGCACGCGTTTTGTACGTGCCGTCATCCTTAAAGGAAATCG
TGCGTTCCTGCACATAGCCTTCCGGCATGGCGGACTTGAAGAAGTCATGCTGCTTCATATGGTCCGGATA
ACGAGCAAAGCACTGAACACCATAAGTCAGCGTCGTTACCAGAGTCGGCCAAGGTACCGGCAGTTTACCA
GTAGTACAGATGAACTTCAGCGTCAGTTTACCATTAGTTGCGTCACCTTCACCCTCGCCACGCACGGAAA
ACTTATGACCGTTGACATCACCATCCAGTTCCACCAGAATAGGGACGACACCAGTGAACAGCTCTTCGCC
TT
